Addgene plasmid #55939: mStrawberry-Golgi-7
Purpose: Localization: Golgi, Excitation: 574, Emission: 596
Depositing lab: Michael Davidson. Depositing organization: Florida State University, Tallahassee.
Backbone
  Vector backbone: mStrawberry
  Backbone size w/o insert (bp): 4750
  Vector type: Mammalian Expression
  Selectable markers: Neomycin (select with G418)
Growth in bacteria
  Bacterial resistance: Kanamycin, 50 μg/mL
  Growth temperature: 37°C
  Growth strain: DH5alpha
  Copy number: High Copy
Gene/Insert
  Gene/Insert name: Golgi (alt name: NM_001497.3)
  Species: H. sapiens (human)
  Mutation: aa 1-82 of NM_001497.3
  Entrez Gene: B4GALT1 (a.k.a. B4GAL-T1, CDG2D, CLDLFIB, GGTB2, GT1, GTB, beta4Gal-T1)
  Promoter: CMV
  Tag / fusion protein: mStrawberry
  Cloning method: Unknown
  Sequencing primers: 5′ CMV-F; 3′ SV40pA-R
Terms and licenses: Academic/Nonprofit Terms; Industry Terms: Not Available to Industry
Depositor comments: . Excitation = 574; Emission = 596
How to cite: mStrawberry-Golgi-7 was a gift from Michael Davidson (Addgene plasmid # 55939 ; http://n2t.net/addgene:55939 ; RRID:Addgene_55939)
