[The description below was written by a language model from this plasmid's Addgene catalogue record and pLannotate feature annotations shown in this document.]
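Description:
mStrawberry-Golgi-7 is a mammalian expression plasmid that labels the Golgi apparatus with a red fluorescent protein. It is built on an mStrawberry backbone of the N1-style fusion-vector layout, and the sequenced record is about 4.9 kb. It is maintained in E. coli at high copy through a ColE1/pUC-type origin and also carries an f1 phage origin. A single NeoR/KanR (Tn5 aminoglycoside phosphotransferase) gene is driven by tandem bacterial (bla-type) and SV40 early promoters and terminated by the HSV TK polyadenylation signal. This arrangement gives kanamycin resistance in bacteria and G418 selection in mammalian cells, so stable lines can be made. The short ble, bGH poly(A) and large T antigen fragments in the feature table are most likely partial matches to backbone sequence rather than functional elements. The terminal CMV enhancer fragment is simply the enhancer wrapping around the circular map.

The expression cassette uses the human CMV immediate early enhancer and promoter to drive a fragment of human B4GALT1 (beta-1,4-galactosyltransferase 1), recorded as amino acids 1–82. This fragment is joined through a short linker to mStrawberry at its C-terminal end and is followed by the SV40 polyadenylation signal. The N-terminal region of this enzyme is commonly used as a targeting sequence, because it contains the membrane anchor that retains the protein in the Golgi and so carries the attached fluorophore there. mStrawberry is a monomeric Discosoma-derived red protein with recorded excitation and emission maxima of 574 and 596 nm. The construct is typically used as a Golgi marker for fluorescence imaging of transfected mammalian cells, including multicolour work with spectrally distinct organelle markers.
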