Features (pLannotate 1.2.2; 15 found; start..end, strand, type, name):
      1..304     +  enhancer       CMV enhancer: human cytomegalovirus immediate early enhancer
    305..508     +  promoter       CMV promoter: human cytomegalovirus (CMV) immediate early promoter
    537..794     +  CDS            B4GALT1 (fragment): B4GT1_HUMAN - Also known as GGTB2. Experimental evidence at protein level: Swiss-Prot protein existence level 1. [Processed beta-1,4-galactosyltransferase 1]: The cell surface form functions as a recognition molecule during a variety of cell to cell and cell to matrix interactions, as those occurring during development and egg fertilization, by binding to specific oligosaccharide ligands on opposing cells or in the extracellular matrix. From Homo sapiens (Human).
    804..1511    +  CDS            mStrawberry: mStrawberry is a basic (constitutively fluorescent) red fluorescent protein published in 2004, derived from Discosoma sp.. It is reported to be a somewhat slowly-maturing monomer with low acid sensitivity.
   1530..1613    +  CDS            large T antigen (fragment): large T antigen from SV40 (simian virus 40)
   1636..1757    +  polyA_signal   SV40 poly(A) signal: SV40 polyadenylation signal
   1791..2219    -  rep_origin     f1 ori (sequence partly withheld): f1 bacteriophage origin of replication; arrow indicates direction of (+) strand synthesis
   2246..2350    +  promoter       AmpR promoter: bla
   2352..2709    +  promoter       SV40 promoter: SV40 enhancer and early promoter
   2744..3538    +  CDS            NeoR/KanR: aminoglycoside phosphotransferase from Tn5; aph(3')-II (or nptII); confers resistance to neomycin, kanamycin, and G418 (Geneticin®)
   3559..3711    +  CDS            ble (fragment): BLE_KLEPN - Experimental evidence at protein level: Swiss-Prot protein existence level 1. Binding protein with a strong affinity to the bleomycin family of antibiotics. Binds to CL990; an antimitotic-antibiotic compound. From Klebsiella pneumoniae.
   3770..3817    +  polyA_signal   HSV TK poly(A) signal: herpes simplex virus thymidine kinase polyadenylation signal (Cole and Stacy, 1985)
   3908..3924    -  polyA_signal   bGH poly(A) signal (fragment): bovine growth hormone polyadenylation signal
   4146..4734    +  rep_origin     ori: high-copy-number ColE1/pMB1/pBR322/pUC origin of replication
   4849..4908    +  enhancer       CMV enhancer (fragment): human cytomegalovirus immediate early enhancer
>Addgene plasmid #55939 | mStrawberry-Golgi-7 | addgene full sequence | sequence record 342388 | Addgene NGS Result
CGTTACATAACTTACGGTAAATGGCCCGCCTGGCTGACCGCCCAACGACCCCCGCCCATTGACGTCAATA
ATGACGTATGTTCCCATAGTAACGCCAATAGGGACTTTCCATTGACGTCAATGGGTGGAGTATTTACGGT
AAACTGCCCACTTGGCAGTACATCAAGTGTATCATATGCCAAGTACGCCCCCTATTGACGTCAATGACGG
TAAATGGCCCGCCTGGCATTATGCCCAGTACATGACCTTATGGGACTTTCCTACTTGGCAGTACATCTAC
GTATTAGTCATCGCTATTACCATGGTGATGCGGTTTTGGCAGTACATCAATGGGCGTGGATAGCGGTTTG
ACTCACGGGGATTTCCAAGTCTCCACCCCATTGACGTCAATGGGAGTTTGTTTTGGCACCAAAATCAACG
GGACTTTCCAAAATGTCGTAACAACTCCGCCCCATTGACGCAAATGGGCGGTAGGCGTGTACGGTGGGAG
GTCTATATAAGCAGAGCTGGTTTAGTGAACCGTCAGATCCGCTAGCATGAGGCTTCGGGAGCCGCTCCTG
AGCGGCAGCGCCGCGATGCCAGGCGCGTCCCTACAGCGGGCCTGCCGCCTGCTCGTGGCCGTCTGCGCTC
TGCACCTTGGCGTCACCCTCGTTTACTACCTGGCTGGCCGCGACCTGAGCCGCCTGCCCCAACTGGTCGG
AGTCTCCACACCGCTGCAGGGCGGCTCGAACAGTGCCGCCGCCATCGGGCAGTCCTCCGGGGAGCTCCGG
ACCGGAGGGGCCAAGGATCCACCGGTGGCTACCATGGTGAGCAAGGGCGAGGAGAATAACATGGCCATCA
TCAAGGAGTTCATGCGCTTCAAGGTGCGCATGGAGGGCTCCGTGAACGGCCACGAGTTCGAGATCGAGGG
CGAGGGCGAGGGCCGCCCCTACGAGGGCACCCAGACCGCCAAGCTGAAGGTGACCAAGGGTGGCCCCCTG
CCCTTCGCCTGGGACATCCTAACCCCCAACTTCACCTACGGCTCCAAGGCCTACGTGAAGCACCCCGCCG
ACATCCCCGACTACTTGAAGCTGTCCTTCCCCGAGGGCTTCAAGTGGGAGCGCGTGATGAACTTCGAGGA
CGGCGGCGTGGTGACCGTGACCCAGGACTCCTCCCTGCAGGACGGCGAGTTCATCTACAAGGTGAAGCTG
CGCGGCACCAACTTCCCCTCCGACGGCCCCGTAATGCAGAAGAAGACCATGGGCTGGGAGGCCTCCTCCG
AGCGGATGTACCCCGAGGACGGCGCCCTGAAGGGCGAGATCAAGATGAGGCTGAAGCTGAAGGACGGCGG
CCACTACGACGCTGAGGTCAAGACCACCTACAAGGCCAAGAAGCCCGTGCAGCTGCCCGGCGCCTACATC
GTCGGCATCAAGTTGGACATCACCTCCCACAACGAGGACTACACCATCGTGGAACTGTACGAACGCGCCG
AGGGCCGCCACTCCACCGGCGGCATGGACGAGCTGTACAAGTAAGCGGCCGCGACTCTAGATCATAATCA
GCCATACCACATTTGTAGAGGTTTTACTTGCTTTAAAAAACCTCCCACACCTCCCCCTGAACCTGAAACA
TAAAATGAATGCAATTGTTGTTGTTAACTTGTTTATTGCAGCTTATAATGGTTACAAATAAAGCAATAGC
ATCACAAATTTCACAAATAAAGCATTTTTTTCACTGCATTCTAGTTGTGGTTTGTCCAAACTCATCAATG
TATCTTAAGGCGTAAATTGTAAGCGTTAATATTTTGTTAAAATTCGCGTTAAATTTTTGTTAAATCAGCT
CATTTTTTAACCAATAGGCCGAAATCGGCAAAATCCCTTATAAATCAAAAGAATAGACCGAGATAGGGT
[37 nt withheld, positions 1890-1926]
AAAGAACGTGGACTCCAACGTCAAAGG
[49 nt withheld, positions 1954-2002]
T
[91 nt withheld, positions 2004-2094]
G
[124 nt withheld, positions 2096-2219]
CAGGTGGCACTTTTCGGGGAAATGTGCGCGGAACCCCTATTTGTTTATTTTTCTAAATACATTCAAATAT
GTATCCGCTCATGAGACAATAACCCTGATAAATGCTTCAATAATATTGAAAAAGGAAGAGTCCTGAGGCG
GAAAGAACCAGCTGTGGAATGTGTGTCAGTTAGGGTGTGGAAAGTCCCCAGGCTCCCCAGCAGGCAGAAG
TATGCAAAGCATGCATCTCAATTAGTCAGCAACCAGGTGTGGAAAGTCCCCAGGCTCCCCAGCAGGCAGA
AGTATGCAAAGCATGCATCTCAATTAGTCAGCAACCATAGTCCCGCCCCTAACTCCGCCCATCCCGCCCC
TAACTCCGCCCAGTTCCGCCCATTCTCCGCCCCATGGCTGACTAATTTTTTTTATTTATGCAGAGGCCGA
GGCCGCCTCGGCCTCTGAGCTATTCCAGAAGTAGTGAGGAGGCTTTTTTGGAGGCCTAGGCTTTTGCAAA
GATCGATCAAGAGACAGGATGAGGATCGTTTCGCATGATTGAACAAGATGGATTGCACGCAGGTTCTCCG
GCCGCTTGGGTGGAGAGGCTATTCGGCTATGACTGGGCACAACAGACAATCGGCTGCTCTGATGCCGCCG
TGTTCCGGCTGTCAGCGCAGGGGCGCCCGGTTCTTTTTGTCAAGACCGACCTGTCCGGTGCCCTGAATGA
ACTGCAAGACGAGGCAGCGCGGCTATCGTGGCTGGCCACGACGGGCGTTCCTTGCGCAGCTGTGCTCGAC
GTTGTCACTGAAGCGGGAAGGGACTGGCTGCTATTGGGCGAAGTGCCGGGGCAGGATCTCCTGTCATCTC
ACCTTGCTCCTGCCGAGAAAGTATCCATCATGGCTGATGCAATGCGGCGGCTGCATACGCTTGATCCGGC
TACCTGCCCATTCGACCACCAAGCGAAACATCGCATCGAGCGAGCACGTACTCGGATGGAAGCCGGTCTT
GTCGATCAGGATGATCTGGACGAAGAGCATCAGGGGCTCGCGCCAGCCGAACTGTTCGCCAGGCTCAAGG
CGAGCATGCCCGACGGCGAGGATCTCGTCGTGACCCATGGCGATGCCTGCTTGCCGAATATCATGGTGGA
AAATGGCCGCTTTTCTGGATTCATCGACTGTGGCCGGCTGGGTGTGGCGGACCGCTATCAGGACATAGCG
TTGGCTACCCGTGATATTGCTGAAGAGCTTGGCGGCGAATGGGCTGACCGCTTCCTCGTGCTTTACGGTA
TCGCCGCTCCCGATTCGCAGCGCATCGCCTTCTATCGCCTTCTTGACGAGTTCTTCTGAGCGGGACTCTG
GGGTTCGAAATGACCGACCAAGCGACGCCCAACCTGCCATCACGAGATTTCGATTCCACCGCCGCCTTCT
ATGAAAGGTTGGGCTTCGGAATCGTTTTCCGGGACGCCGGCTGGATGATCCTCCAGCGCGGGGATCTCAT
GCTGGAGTTCTTCGCCCACCCTAGGGGGAGGCTAACTGAAACACGGAAGGAGACAATACCGGAAGGAACC
CGCGCTATGACGGCAATAAAAAGACAGAATAAAACGCACGGTGTTGGGTCGTTTGTTCATAAACGCGGGG
TTCGGTCCCAGGGCTGGCACTCTGTCGATACCCCACCGAGACCCCATTGGGGCCAATACGCCCGCGTTTC
TTCCTTTTCCCCACCCCACCCCCCAAGTTCGGGTGAAGGCCCAGGGCTCGCAGCCAACGTCGGGGCGGCA
GGCCCTGCCATAGCCTCAGGTTACTCATATATACTTTAGATTGATTTAAAACTTCATTTTTAATTTAAAA
GGATCTAGGTGAAGATCCTTTTTGATAATCTCATGACCAAAATCCCTTAACGTGAGTTTTCGTTCCACTG
AGCGTCAGACCCCGTAGAAAAGATCAAAGGATCTTCTTGAGATCCTTTTTTTCTGCGCGTAATCTGCTGC
TTGCAAACAAAAAAACCACCGCTACCAGCGGTGGTTTGTTTGCCGGATCAAGAGCTACCAACTCTTTTTC
CGAAGGTAACTGGCTTCAGCAGAGCGCAGATACCAAATACTGTTCTTCTAGTGTAGCCGTAGTTAGGCCA
CCACTTCAAGAACTCTGTAGCACCGCCTACATACCTCGCTCTGCTAATCCTGTTACCAGTGGCTGCTGCC
AGTGGCGATAAGTCGTGTCTTACCGGGTTGGACTCAAGACGATAGTTACCGGATAAGGCGCAGCGGTCGG
GCTGAACGGGGGGTTCGTGCACACAGCCCAGCTTGGAGCGAACGACCTACACCGAACTGAGATACCTACA
GCGTGAGCTATGAGAAAGCGCCACGCTTCCCGAAGGGAGAAAGGCGGACAGGTATCCGGTAAGCGGCAGG
GTCGGAACAGGAGAGCGCACGAGGGAGCTTCCAGGGGGAAACGCCTGGTATCTTTATAGTCCTGTCGGGT
TTCGCCACCTCTGACTTGAGCGTCGATTTTTGTGATGCTCGTCAGGGGGGCGGAGCCTATGGAAAAACGC
CAGCAACGCGGCCTTTTTACGGTTCCTGGCCTTTTGCTGGCCTTTTGCTCACATGTTCTTTCCTGCGTTA
TCCCCTGATTCTGTGGATAACCGTATTACCGCCATGCATTAGTTATTAATAGTAATCAATTACGGGGTCA
TTAGTTCATAGCCCATATATGGAGTTCCG
