>Addgene plasmid #55939 | mStrawberry-Golgi-7 | analyzer sequence | sequence record 86843
TCAGATCCGCTAGCATGAGGCTTCGGGAGCCGCTCCTGAGCGGCAGCGCCGCGATGCCAGGCGCGTCCCT
ACAGCGGGCCTGCCGCCTGCTCGTGGCCGTCTGCGCTCTGCACCTTGGCGTCACCCTCGTTTACTACCTG
GCTGGCCGCGACCTGAGCCGCCTGCCCCAACTGGTCGGAGTCTCCACACCGCTGCAGGGCGGCTCGAACA
GTGCCGCCGCCATCGGGCAGTCCTCCGGGGAGCTCCGGACCGGAGGGGCCAAGGATCCACCGGTGGCTAC
CATGGTGAGCAAGGGCGAGGAGAATAACATGGCCATCATCAAGGAGTTCATGCGCTTCAAGGTGCGCATG
GAGGGCTCCGTGAACGGCCACGAGTTCGAGATCGAGGGCGAGGGCGAGGGCCGCCCCTACGAGGGCACCC
AGACCGCCAAGCTGAAGGTGACCAAGGGTGGCCCCCTGCCCTTCGCCTGGGACATCCTAACCCCCAACTT
CACCTACGGCTCCAAGGCCTACGTGAAGCACCCCGCCGACATCCCCGACTACTTGAAGCTGTCCTTCCCC
GAGGGCTTCAAGTGGGAGCGCGTGATGAACTTCGAGGACGGCGGCGTGGTGACCGTGACCCAGGACTCCT
CCCTGCAGGACGGCGAGTTCATCTACAAGGTGAAGCTGCGCGGCACCAACTTCCCCTCCGACGGCCCCGT
AATGCAGAAGAAGACCATGGGCTGGGAGGCCTCCTCCGAGCGGATGTACCCCGAGGACGGCGCCCTGAAG
GGCGAGATCAAGATGAGGCTGAAGCTGAAGGACGGCGGCCACTACGACGCTGAGGTCAAGACCACCTACA
AGGCCAAGAAGCCCGTGCAGCTGCCCGGCGCCTACATCGTCGGCATCAAGTTGGACATCACCTCCCACAA
CGAGGACTACACCATCGTGGAACTGTACGAACGCGCCGAGGGCCGCCACTCCACCGGCGGCATGGACGAG
CTGTACAAGTAAGCGGCGCGACTCTAGATCATAATCAGCCATACCACATTTGTAGAGGTTTACTTGCTTA
AAAA
